Addgene plasmid #59264: pLV-Enh eGFP Reporter-muKC2-X40
Purpose: Lentiviral GFP reporter for testing enhancer activity in different cell types. Insert is an enhancer identified in the exonic region of the keratin type II cluster.
Depositing lab: Benjamin Yu. Depositing organization: University of California, San Diego (UCSD).
Backbone
  Vector backbone: Brachyury-eGFP
  Backbone size w/o insert (bp): 7967
  Total vector size (bp): 8566
  Modifications to backbone: Original vector is Brachyury-eGFP (Kita-Matsuo et al. 2009) with the Brachyury promoter cloned out and replaced with the minimal Hsp68 promoter from the Hsp68-lacZ-Gateway plasmid (Pennacchio et al. 2006)
  Vector type: Lentiviral
Growth in bacteria
  Bacterial resistance: Ampicillin, 100 μg/mL
  Growth temperature: 37°C
  Growth strain: Stbl3
  Copy number: High Copy
Gene/Insert
  Gene/Insert name: Krt84-ex1 (alt name: mm9 chr15:101362600-101363199)
  Species: M. musculus (mouse)
  Insert size (bp): 599
  Promoter: Mu Hsp68 minimal promoter
  Cloning method: Gateway Cloning
  Sequencing primers: 5′ GTAAGCCTGCACGGTACCTTAT; 3′ CTACAAAGCCACCATGTCTTG
Terms and licenses: Academic/Nonprofit Terms; Industry Terms: Not Available to Industry
Depositor comments: Please note that the final plasmid sequence is post-Gateway recombination. The plasmid contains attB sites (not attR sites as the map implies).
How to cite: pLV-Enh eGFP Reporter-muKC2-X40 was a gift from Benjamin Yu (Addgene plasmid # 59264 ; http://n2t.net/addgene:59264 ; RRID:Addgene_59264)
