[The description below was written by a language model from this plasmid's Addgene catalogue record.]
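Description:
pLV-Enh eGFP Reporter-muKC2-X40 is a lentiviral enhancer-reporter plasmid of about 8.6 kb, built on the Brachyury-eGFP lentiviral backbone. In the parent vector the Brachyury promoter was removed and replaced with the mouse Hsp68 minimal promoter. On its own this promoter gives little expression, so it is widely used to read out the activity of a linked enhancer. The plasmid is maintained in bacteria as a high-copy construct under ampicillin selection, and the recorded host is a recombination-deficient strain of the kind generally chosen to keep lentiviral repeat sequences stable. No feature table is provided. The LTRs, packaging signal, replication origin and any mammalian selection marker are therefore not itemised in the record.

The insert is a 599 bp mouse genomic fragment named Krt84-ex1. It is a candidate enhancer lying within exonic sequence of the keratin type II gene cluster on chromosome 15 (coordinates given in the mm9 assembly). It was introduced by Gateway recombination, presumably upstream of the Hsp68 minimal promoter–eGFP cassette, although the record does not state its exact position. The depositor notes that the final plasmid is the post-recombination product and so carries attB sites flanking the insert, not the attR sites suggested by the map.

If the fragment has enhancer activity in a given cell type, it boosts transcription from the minimal promoter and the cells become GFP-positive. Lentiviral delivery allows the reporter to be integrated and the enhancer's activity to be compared across different cell types, which is the stated purpose of the construct.
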