>Addgene plasmid #59264 | pLV-Enh eGFP Reporter-muKC2-X40 | depositor partial sequence | sequence record 93550 | pLV-Enh eGFP Reporter-muKC2-X40 sequence 1110 bps
NNNNNNNNNNNNNNNTTTATTTTGACTGATAGTGACCTGTTCGTTGCAACAAATTGATGAGCAATGCTTT
TTTATAATGCCAACTTTGTACAAAAAAGCAGGCTTTGTAAGCCTGCACGGTACCTTATCAATGAAGGAGG
CAAATTTGTTGTTGAGGGTCTTGATCTGCTCCTTTTCGTCTCTCTTCACCCTCTGGGCATTGGGGTCAAT
CTCCAGGTTGAGGGGTGTCAGCAGGCTCTGGTTAACAGTTACAGCTGTGATAGCGGGGGCTGATGGGCCT
CCAATTCCTCCGATTCTGTAGCCAAAGCCAGGGCCACCAAAGCCAGGGCCTCCGAATCCAGGGCCTCCGA
ATCCATAGCTAGGGCAGCCGCCAGCCCCAAACCCCAGGCCAACACCGCTGCTGGCCCTAAAGCCCAGGCC
ATCACCAGATCCAAAGGCCATCCCACTGCCAGCTCCAAAGCCAACTCCACAGCGGACAGGACGAGAGCAT
CCAACTGCTATCCGGGGTGAGGATGATCCAAAGTTGATGACGCTCCGACTACCAAAACCACCCAAGCCCC
GGAAGCCAGGCCCACTCCTGCAGGAGACAGAGCTGGACCGGAAGCGGTTCAGATGCTGAGGGGCCATTGC
TGAGCAAGAACTGAAGCTTCCCACCCGACGGCCAGAGCTGACTCTGTAGGAGCGGCAAGACATGGTGGCT
TTGTAGAACCCAGCTTTCTTGTACAAAGTTGGCATTATAAGAAAGCATTGCTTATCAATTTGTTGCAACG
AACAGGTCACTATCAGTCAAAATAAAATCATTATTTGCCATCCAGCTGATATCCCCTATAGNGAGTCGTA
TTACATGGTCATAGCTGTTTCCTGGCAGCTCTGGCCCGTGTCTCAAAATCTCTGATGTTACATTGCACAA
GATAAAAATATATCATCATGAACAATAAAACTGTCTGCTTACATAAACAGTAATACAAGGGGTGTTATGA
GCCATATTCAACNGNAAACGTCGAGGCCGCGATTAAATNCNACATGGNNGCTGATTTANNNTGGGNANNN
AATGGGCTCNNNANNAATGTCGGGGCAATCNNGGNNGCNANNANNCNNANTCGCTNNNNN
