>Addgene plasmid #59264 | pLV-Enh eGFP Reporter-muKC2-X40 | addgene partial sequence | sequence record 95759 | pRRL5primeMCS-F 5'-tgaacggatctcgacggtat-3'
GGGGGGTACAGTGCAGGGGAAAGAATAGTAGACATAATAGCAACAGACATACAAACTAAAGAATTACAAA
AACAAATTACAAAAATTCAAAATTTTATCGATCACGAGACTAGCCTCGAGAAGCTTGATATCGAATTCCA
TCACAAGTTTGTACAAAAAAGCAGGCTTTGTAAGCCTGCACGGTACCTTATCAATGAAGGAGGCAAATTT
GTTGTTGAGGGTCTTGATCTGCTCCTTTTCGTCTCTCTTCACCCTCTGGGCATTGGGGTCAATCTCCAGG
TTGAGGGGTGTCAGCAGGCTCTGGTTAACAGTTACAGCTGTGATAGCGGGGGCTGATGGGCCTCCAATTC
CTCCGATTCTGTAGCCAAAGCCAGGGCCACCAAAGCCAGGGCCTCCGAATCCAGGGCCTCCGAATCCATA
GCTAGGGCAGCCGCCAGCCCCAAACCCCAGGCCAACACCGCTGCTGGCCCTAAAGCCCAGGCCATCACCA
GATCCAAAGGCCATCCCACTGCCAGCTCCAAAGCCAACTCCACAGCGGACAGGACGAGAGCATCCAACTG
CTATCCGGGGTGAGGATGATCCAAAGTTGATGACGCTCCGACTACCAAAACCACCCAAGCCCCGGAAGCC
AGGCCCACTCCTGCAGGAGACAGAGCTGGACCGGAAGCGGTTCAGATGCTGAGGGG
