>Addgene plasmid #59264 | pLV-Enh eGFP Reporter-muKC2-X40 | addgene partial sequence | sequence record 95760 | EGFP-N 5'-CGTCGCCGTCCAGCTCGACCAG-3'
GCTCACCATGGTGGCGACCGGTGCGCTCCGCGGCGTGGATGCTCCGGGGAAAGTTGCGCTCCGCGGCAGG
GATGCTCCTGGGAAGGTTGCGCTCCGCGGCAGGGATGCTCTGGGGAAGGCTGGTCCTGGCCGAGGATCGG
GAACGCGCCGCTCGCTCTGCTTCTCTTGTCTTCGCTTGTCTCTGGATGGAACCAGATTTGGTTCTGAGTA
GCTGTCAGCGTCTGGTGACCTGCTCGCCGCCCTGCGCCTTTAAGGAGTCTTCACCGGCCCCGCCCACTCT
CCGCTGGGCCAATCAGCGAGCCGGAGGAGGCCTTGGGGCCAGGAATCTTCCAGCAGTTTCGCGTCTGGTG
GAGCTTCCCCGCCTCCCTTGAGTAATCGGAGTTGTGGGTTCCGCCCTTGTCCAGAACTCTCCAGAGGTTT
CTGGGGTTCACTGGAGAGTACGGATTCCTGAGGGGGAGGGTGTGGGGAAGTGCTGGTGCTACTAGTGACA
CTGTTGCTATGGCGACGCATTACTAAGGCCTGTGTGGAATGGACAAGAAAGATCACCTCTAGCTCGGTGT
TGTGTACAGTTTGTTGTGATTTGTGGGGTTTCGCCAACTCGCACAGTTCTGAATATGGGGGTTAAAGGCT
AAAACTTAAGGGCTAAAACTTCTCCCCGCCAAGTTTAGGAGACCCAGG
